Addgene plasmid #186148: GFP-FAK WT
Purpose: For expressing FAK in mammalian cells
Depositing lab: Michael Rosen. Depositing organization: University of Texas Southwestern Medical Center. Publication: Synergistic phase separation of two pathways promotes integrin clustering and nascent adhesion formation. Case LB, De Pasquale M, Henry L, Rosen MK. Elife. 2022 Jan 20;11. pii: 72588. doi: 10.7554/eLife.72588. PubMed 35049497.
Backbone
  Vector backbone: mEGFP-C1
  Backbone size w/o insert (bp): 4750
  Vector type: Mammalian Expression
Growth in bacteria
  Bacterial resistance: Kanamycin, 50 μg/mL
  Growth temperature: 37°C
  Growth strain: DH5alpha
  Copy number: Low Copy
Gene/Insert
  Gene/Insert name: PTK2
  Species: M. musculus (mouse)
  Insert size (bp): 3274
  Entrez Gene: PTK2 (a.k.a. FADK, FADK 1, FAK, FAK1, FRNK, PPP1R71, p125FAK, pp125FAK)
  Promoter: cmv
  Tag / fusion protein: mEGFP (N terminal on insert)
  Cloning method: Gibson Cloning
  Sequencing primers: 5′ EGFP-C-For (5-CATGGTCCTGCTGGAGTTCGTG-3); 3′ SV40pA-R (5-GAAATTTGTGATGCTATTGC-3)
Resource information
  A portion of this plasmid was derived from a plasmid made by: mEGFP-C1 (Addgene Plasmid #54759)
Terms and licenses: Academic/Nonprofit Terms; Industry Terms: Not Available to Industry
How to cite: GFP-FAK WT was a gift from Michael Rosen (Addgene plasmid # 186148 ; http://n2t.net/addgene:186148 ; RRID:Addgene_186148)
