[The description below was written by a language model from this plasmid's Addgene catalogue record and pLannotate feature annotations shown in this document.]
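Description:
GFP-FAK WT is a mammalian expression plasmid built on the mEGFP-C1 backbone that drives production of wild-type mouse focal adhesion kinase (FAK, encoded by Ptk2) fused at its N-terminus to monomeric EGFP. The sequenced record is about 7.9 kb. Transcription comes from the human cytomegalovirus immediate-early enhancer and promoter, which give strong constitutive expression in most mammalian cell lines. The mEGFP reading frame is followed after a short linker by the roughly 3.2 kb Ptk2 coding sequence, then the remnant of the multiple cloning site and an SV40 polyadenylation signal. The insert was introduced by Gibson assembly. The automated annotation carries a note about a kinase-lacking isoform, but that text comes from the general protein database entry. The length of the annotated coding region is consistent with full-length FAK rather than the truncated form.

In bacteria the plasmid replicates from a ColE1/pUC-type origin, which the feature table calls high-copy although the catalogue entry lists the plasmid as low copy. It is selected with kanamycin. The single Tn5 aminoglycoside phosphotransferase gene (NeoR/KanR) sits behind tandem bacterial (bla) and SV40 early promoters and ends in an HSV TK polyadenylation signal, so the same marker also allows G418 selection of stably transfected mammalian cells. An f1 origin is present for single-stranded DNA production. The small large T antigen, ble and bGH poly(A) fragments are most likely backbone remnants without a function in the construct.

The stated purpose is expression of FAK in mammalian cells. The fluorescent tag allows live imaging of FAK localisation, and the associated study examined integrin clustering and nascent adhesion formation driven by phase separation.
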