Features (pLannotate 1.2.2; 15 found; start..end, strand, type, name):
      1..589     +  rep_origin     ori: high-copy-number ColE1/pMB1/pBR322/pUC origin of replication
    764..1067    +  enhancer       CMV enhancer: human cytomegalovirus immediate early enhancer
   1068..1271    +  promoter       CMV promoter: human cytomegalovirus (CMV) immediate early promoter
   1316..2032    +  CDS            mEGFP: mEGFP is a basic (constitutively fluorescent) green fluorescent protein published in 2002, derived from Aequorea victoria. It has moderate acid sensitivity.
   2066..5221    +  CDS            Ptk2: FAK1_MOUSE - Also known as Fadk, Fak, Fak1, Kiaa4203. Experimental evidence at protein level: Swiss-Prot protein existence level 1. [Isoform 9]: Does not contain a kinase domain and inhibits PTK2/FAK1 phosphorylation and signaling. Its enhanced expression can attenuate the nuclear accumulation of LPXN and limit its ability to enhance serum response factor (SRF)-dependent gene transcription (By similarity). From Mus musculus (Mouse).
   5231..5282    +  misc_feature   MCS: multiple cloning site
   5299..5383    +  CDS            large T antigen (fragment): large T antigen from SV40 (simian virus 40)
   5406..5527    +  polyA_signal   SV40 poly(A) signal: SV40 polyadenylation signal
   5561..5989    -  rep_origin     f1 ori (sequence partly withheld): f1 bacteriophage origin of replication; arrow indicates direction of (+) strand synthesis
   6016..6120    +  promoter       AmpR promoter: bla
   6122..6479    +  promoter       SV40 promoter: SV40 enhancer and early promoter
   6514..7308    +  CDS            NeoR/KanR: aminoglycoside phosphotransferase from Tn5; aph(3')-II (or nptII); confers resistance to neomycin, kanamycin, and G418 (Geneticin®)
   7329..7481    +  CDS            ble (fragment): BLE_KLEPN - Experimental evidence at protein level: Swiss-Prot protein existence level 1. Binding protein with a strong affinity to the bleomycin family of antibiotics. Binds to CL990; an antimitotic-antibiotic compound. From Klebsiella pneumoniae.
   7540..7587    +  polyA_signal   HSV TK poly(A) signal: herpes simplex virus thymidine kinase polyadenylation signal (Cole and Stacy, 1985)
   7678..7694    -  polyA_signal   bGH poly(A) signal (fragment): bovine growth hormone polyadenylation signal
>Addgene plasmid #186148 | GFP-FAK WT | addgene full sequence | sequence record 365927 | Addgene NGS Result
TTGAGATCCTTTTTTTCTGCGCGTAATCTGCTGCTTGCAAACAAAAAAACCACCGCTACCAGCGGTGGTT
TGTTTGCCGGATCAAGAGCTACCAACTCTTTTTCCGAAGGTAACTGGCTTCAGCAGAGCGCAGATACCAA
ATACTGTTCTTCTAGTGTAGCCGTAGTTAGGCCACCACTTCAAGAACTCTGTAGCACCGCCTACATACCT
CGCTCTGCTAATCCTGTTACCAGTGGCTGCTGCCAGTGGCGATAAGTCGTGTCTTACCGGGTTGGACTCA
AGACGATAGTTACCGGATAAGGCGCAGCGGTCGGGCTGAACGGGGGGTTCGTGCACACAGCCCAGCTTGG
AGCGAACGACCTACACCGAACTGAGATACCTACAGCGTGAGCTATGAGAAAGCGCCACGCTTCCCGAAGG
GAGAAAGGCGGACAGGTATCCGGTAAGCGGCAGGGTCGGAACAGGAGAGCGCACGAGGGAGCTTCCAGGG
GGAAACGCCTGGTATCTTTATAGTCCTGTCGGGTTTCGCCACCTCTGACTTGAGCGTCGATTTTTGTGAT
GCTCGTCAGGGGGGCGGAGCCTATGGAAAAACGCCAGCAACGCGGCCTTTTTACGGTTCCTGGCCTTTTG
CTGGCCTTTTGCTCACATGTTCTTTCCTGCGTTATCCCCTGATTCTGTGGATAACCGTATTACCGCCATG
CATTAGTTATTAATAGTAATCAATTACGGGGTCATTAGTTCATAGCCCATATATGGAGTTCCGCGTTACA
TAACTTACGGTAAATGGCCCGCCTGGCTGACCGCCCAACGACCCCCGCCCATTGACGTCAATAATGACGT
ATGTTCCCATAGTAACGCCAATAGGGACTTTCCATTGACGTCAATGGGTGGAGTATTTACGGTAAACTGC
CCACTTGGCAGTACATCAAGTGTATCATATGCCAAGTACGCCCCCTATTGACGTCAATGACGGTAAATGG
CCCGCCTGGCATTATGCCCAGTACATGACCTTATGGGACTTTCCTACTTGGCAGTACATCTACGTATTAG
TCATCGCTATTACCATGGTGATGCGGTTTTGGCAGTACATCAATGGGCGTGGATAGCGGTTTGACTCACG
GGGATTTCCAAGTCTCCACCCCATTGACGTCAATGGGAGTTTGTTTTGGCACCAAAATCAACGGGACTTT
CCAAAATGTCGTAACAACTCCGCCCCATTGACGCAAATGGGCGGTAGGCGTGTACGGTGGGAGGTCTATA
TAAGCAGAGCTGGTTTAGTGAACCGTCAGATCCGCTAGCGCTACCGGTCGCCACCATGGTGAGCAAGGGC
GAGGAGCTGTTCACCGGGGTGGTGCCCATCCTGGTCGAGCTGGACGGCGACGTAAACGGCCACAAGTTCA
GCGTGTCCGGCGAGGGCGAGGGCGATGCCACCTACGGCAAGCTGACCCTGAAGTTCATCTGCACCACCGG
CAAGCTGCCCGTGCCCTGGCCCACCCTCGTGACCACCCTGACCTACGGCGTGCAGTGCTTCAGCCGCTAC
CCCGACCACATGAAGCAGCACGACTTCTTCAAGTCCGCCATGCCCGAAGGCTACGTCCAGGAGCGCACCA
TCTTCTTCAAGGACGACGGCAACTACAAGACCCGCGCCGAGGTGAAGTTCGAGGGCGACACCCTGGTGAA
CCGCATCGAGCTGAAGGGCATCGACTTCAAGGAGGACGGCAACATCCTGGGGCACAAGCTGGAGTACAAC
TACAACAGCCACAACGTCTATATCATGGCCGACAAGCAGAAGAACGGCATCAAGGTGAACTTCAAGATCC
GCCACAACATCGAGGACGGCAGCGTGCAGCTCGCCGACCACTACCAGCAGAACACCCCCATCGGCGACGG
CCCCGTGCTGCTGCCCGACAACCACTACCTGAGCACCCAGTCCAAGCTGAGCAAAGACCCCAACGAGAAG
CGCGATCACATGGTCCTGCTGGAGTTCGTGACCGCCGCCGGGATCACTCTCGGCATGGACGAGCTGTACA
AGTCCGGACTCAGATCGGGCGGTTCCGGGAGCGGAATGGCAGCTGCTTATCTTGACCCAAACTTGAATCA
CACACCAAGTTCGAGTACTAAGACTCACCTGGGTACTGGCATGGAACGGTCCCCTGGTGCAATGGAACGA
GTATTAAAGGTCTTTCATCATTTTGAAAGCAGTAGTGAGCCAACCACCTGGGCCAGTATTATCAGGCATG
GAGATGCTACTGATGTCAGGGGCATCATTCAGAAGATAGTGGACAGTCACAAAGTAAAGCACGTGGCCTG
CTATGGATTTCGCCTCAGTCACCTGCGATCGGAGGAGGTGCACTGGCTGCACGTGGACATGGGTGTCTCC
AGTGTGAGGGAGAAATATGAACTCGCCCACCCACCAGAGGAGTGGAAATATGAGTTGAGAATTCGTTACT
TGCCAAAAGGATTTCTAAACCAGTTTACTGAAGATAAGCCAACATTGAATTTCTTCTATCAACAGGTGAA
GAGTGACTACATGCAAGAAATAGCTGATCAAGTAGACCAAGAAATAGCTTTGAAGTTGGGTTGTTTGGAA
ATTAGGCGATCCTATTGGGAGATGAGGGGTAATGCCCTAGAGAAGAAGTCCAACTATGAAGTATTAGAAA
AAGATGTTGGTTTAAAGCGATTTTTTCCTAAGAGTTTACTGGATTCTGTCAAGGCCAAAACACTAAGAAA
GCTGATCCAGCAAACATTCAGGCAGTTTGCCAACCTTAATAGAGAAGAAAGCATCCTGAAATTCTTTGAG
ATTCTTTCTCCTGTGTACAGATTTGACAAAGAGTGCTTCAAGTGTGCCCTTGGGTCAAGTTGGATCATTT
CTGTGGAATTGGCAATCGGCCCAGAAGAAGGGATCAGTTACCTGACAGACAAAGGCTGCAATCCCACACA
CCTAGCAGACTTTAACCAAGTGCAGACCATCCAGTACTCAAACAGTGAAGACAAAGACAGGAAAGGAATG
CTACAACTCAAAATCGCTGGTGCTCCTGAGCCTCTGACCGTGACGGCACCATCCCTAACCATTGCCGAGA
ACATGGCCGACCTGATTGATGGATACTGCCGGCTGGTGAATGGAGCCACACAATCTTTCATCATCAGACC
CCAGAAAGAAGGTGAACGGGCGTTGCCATCAATACCAAAGTTGGCCAACAGTGAAAAGCAAGGCATGCGG
ACACATGCAGTCTCTGTGTCAGAGACAGATGACTATGCAGAGATCATCGATGAGGAAGACACATACACCA
TGCCCTCGACCAGGGATTATGAGATTCAGAGAGAAAGAATAGAACTTGGACGCTGTATTGGAGAAGGTCA
GTTTGGAGATGTACATCAAGGCGTGTACCTGAGCCCAGAGAATCCAGCTTTGGCTGTTGCAATCAAAACA
TGTAAAAACTGTACTTCGGACAGCGTGAGAGAGAAGTTCCTTCAAGAAGCCTTAACAATGCGTCAGTTTG
ACCATCCTCACATCGTGAAGCTGATTGGAGTCATTACAGAGAACCCTGTCTGGATAATCATGGAGTTGTG
CACACTTGGAGAGCTGAGGTCATTTTTGCAAGTAAGAAAATACAGCTTGGACCTGGCATCTTTGATATTA
TATGCCTATCAGCTTAGTACAGCACTCGCGTATCTGGAGAGCAAAAGATTTGTTCACAGGGACATTGCTG
CTCGGAATGTTCTGGTGTCTTCAAATGATTGTGTAAAATTGGGAGACTTTGGATTATCTCGATATATGGA
AGACAGTACTTACTATAAAGCTTCCAAAGGAAAATTACCTATTAAATGGATGGCTCCAGAGTCAATCAAT
TTTCGACGTTTTACCTCAGCTAGTGACGTGTGGATGTTTGGTGTGTGTATGTGGGAGATACTGATGCATG
GCGTGAAGCCTTTTCAAGGAGTGAAGAACAATGATGTGATCGGTCGAATTGAAAATGGGGAAAGATTACC
AATGCCTCCAAATTGTCCTCCCACCCTCTACAGCCTTATGACGAAATGTTGGGCCTATGACCCCAGCAGG
CGGCCCAGGTTTACTGAACTAAAAGCTCAGCTCAGCACAATCCTGGAGGAGGAGAAGGTGCAGCAAGAAG
AACGGATGAGGATGGAATCCAGAAGACAGGCTACCGTGTCCTGGGACTCTGGAGGGTCTGATGAAGCACC
ACCCAAGCCCAGCAGACCTGGTTATCCTAGCCCGAGATCCAGTGAAGGATTTTATCCCAGCCCACAGCAC
ATGGTCCAGACCAATCACTACCAGGTCTCTGGCTACCCGGGTTCCCATGGAATCCCAGCCATGGCTGGCA
GCATTTACCAAGGTCAGGCATCTCTTCTGGACCAGACAGAATTGTGGAATCACAGACCTCAGGAGATGTC
CATGTGGCAGCCCAGTGTGGAGGATTCGGCAGCTTTGGACCTTCGAGGGATGGGACAGGTGCTTCCCCCT
CACCTGATGGAAGAGCGGCTAATCCGACAGCAGCAGGAAATGGAAGAAGACCAGCGCTGGCTGGAGAAGG
AAGAGCGATTCCTGAAACCTGATGTGAGGCTCTCTCGAGGCAGCATCGACAGGGAAGACGGGAGTTTTCA
GGGTCCGACTGGAAACCAACACATCTATCAGCCTGTGGGGAAGCCAGATCCTGCAGCTCCACCAAAGAAA
CCTCCTCGCCCTGGAGCACCTGGCCACCTAAGCAACCTGTCCAGCATCAGCAGCCCTGCAGACAGCTACA
ATGAGGGTGTCAAGCTTCAGCCCCAGGAAATCAGCCCCCCTCCCACTGCCAACCTTGACCGGTCCAATGA
CAAGGTATATGAAAATGTGACAGGCCTAGTGAAGGCTGTCATCGAGATGTCCAGCAAAATCCAGCCAGCT
CCTCCAGAAGAGTACGTCCCTATGGTGAAGGAAGTTGGCCTGGCCCTGCGGACCTTACTAGCCACGGTGG
ATGAGACCATTCCTGCTCTTCCAGCCAGCACTCATCGAGAGATCGAGATGGCACAGAAGCTGCTGAACTC
CGACTTAGGCGAGCTCATCAGCAAGATGAAGCTGGCGCAGCAGTACGTCATGACCAGCCTGCAGCAGGAG
TATAAGAAGCAGATGCTGACAGCTGCTCACGCCCTGGCTGTGGATGCCAAGAACCTACTTGATGTTATTG
ATCAAGCAAGACTGAAAATGCTAGGGCAGACACGGCCACACTGATAATAGTCGAGCTCAAGCTTCGAATT
CTGCAGTCGACGGTACCGCGGGCCCGGGATCCACCGGATCTAGATAACTGATCATAATCAGCCATACCAC
ATTTGTAGAGGTTTTACTTGCTTTAAAAAACCTCCCACACCTCCCCCTGAACCTGAAACATAAAATGAAT
GCAATTGTTGTTGTTAACTTGTTTATTGCAGCTTATAATGGTTACAAATAAAGCAATAGCATCACAAATT
TCACAAATAAAGCATTTTTTTCACTGCATTCTAGTTGTGGTTTGTCCAAACTCATCAATGTATCTTAACG
CGTAAATTGTAAGCGTTAATATTTTGTTAAAATTCGCGTTAAATTTTTGTTAAATCAGCTCATTTTTTAA
CCAATAGGCCGAAATCGGCAAAATCCCTTATAAATCAAAAGAATAGACCGAGATAGGGT
[37 nt withheld, positions 5660-5696]
AAAGAACGTGGACTCCAACGTCAAAGG
[49 nt withheld, positions 5724-5772]
T
[91 nt withheld, positions 5774-5864]
G
[124 nt withheld, positions 5866-5989]
CAGGTGGCACTTTTCGGGGAAATGTGCGCGGAACCCCTATTTGTTTATTTTTCTAAATACATTCAAATAT
GTATCCGCTCATGAGACAATAACCCTGATAAATGCTTCAATAATATTGAAAAAGGAAGAGTCCTGAGGCG
GAAAGAACCAGCTGTGGAATGTGTGTCAGTTAGGGTGTGGAAAGTCCCCAGGCTCCCCAGCAGGCAGAAG
TATGCAAAGCATGCATCTCAATTAGTCAGCAACCAGGTGTGGAAAGTCCCCAGGCTCCCCAGCAGGCAGA
AGTATGCAAAGCATGCATCTCAATTAGTCAGCAACCATAGTCCCGCCCCTAACTCCGCCCATCCCGCCCC
TAACTCCGCCCAGTTCCGCCCATTCTCCGCCCCATGGCTGACTAATTTTTTTTATTTATGCAGAGGCCGA
GGCCGCCTCGGCCTCTGAGCTATTCCAGAAGTAGTGAGGAGGCTTTTTTGGAGGCCTAGGCTTTTGCAAA
GATCGATCAAGAGACAGGATGAGGATCGTTTCGCATGATTGAACAAGATGGATTGCACGCAGGTTCTCCG
GCCGCTTGGGTGGAGAGGCTATTCGGCTATGACTGGGCACAACAGACAATCGGCTGCTCTGATGCCGCCG
TGTTCCGGCTGTCAGCGCAGGGGCGCCCGGTTCTTTTTGTCAAGACCGACCTGTCCGGTGCCCTGAATGA
ACTGCAAGACGAGGCAGCGCGGCTATCGTGGCTGGCCACGACGGGCGTTCCTTGCGCAGCTGTGCTCGAC
GTTGTCACTGAAGCGGGAAGGGACTGGCTGCTATTGGGCGAAGTGCCGGGGCAGGATCTCCTGTCATCTC
ACCTTGCTCCTGCCGAGAAAGTATCCATCATGGCTGATGCAATGCGGCGGCTGCATACGCTTGATCCGGC
TACCTGCCCATTCGACCACCAAGCGAAACATCGCATCGAGCGAGCACGTACTCGGATGGAAGCCGGTCTT
GTCGATCAGGATGATCTGGACGAAGAGCATCAGGGGCTCGCGCCAGCCGAACTGTTCGCCAGGCTCAAGG
CGAGCATGCCCGACGGCGAGGATCTCGTCGTGACCCATGGCGATGCCTGCTTGCCGAATATCATGGTGGA
AAATGGCCGCTTTTCTGGATTCATCGACTGTGGCCGGCTGGGTGTGGCGGACCGCTATCAGGACATAGCG
TTGGCTACCCGTGATATTGCTGAAGAGCTTGGCGGCGAATGGGCTGACCGCTTCCTCGTGCTTTACGGTA
TCGCCGCTCCCGATTCGCAGCGCATCGCCTTCTATCGCCTTCTTGACGAGTTCTTCTGAGCGGGACTCTG
GGGTTCGAAATGACCGACCAAGCGACGCCCAACCTGCCATCACGAGATTTCGATTCCACCGCCGCCTTCT
ATGAAAGGTTGGGCTTCGGAATCGTTTTCCGGGACGCCGGCTGGATGATCCTCCAGCGCGGGGATCTCAT
GCTGGAGTTCTTCGCCCACCCTAGGGGGAGGCTAACTGAAACACGGAAGGAGACAATACCGGAAGGAACC
CGCGCTATGACGGCAATAAAAAGACAGAATAAAACGCACGGTGTTGGGTCGTTTGTTCATAAACGCGGGG
TTCGGTCCCAGGGCTGGCACTCTGTCGATACCCCACCGAGACCCCATTGGGGCCAATACGCCCGCGTTTC
TTCCTTTTCCCCACCCCACCCCCCAAGTTCGGGTGAAGGCCCAGGGCTCGCAGCCAACGTCGGGGCGGCA
GGCCCTGCCATAGCCTCAGGTTACTCATATATACTTTAGATTGATTTAAAACTTCATTTTTAATTTAAAA
GGATCTAGGTGAAGATCCTTTTTGATAATCTCATGACCAAAATCCCTTAACGTGAGTTTTCGTTCCACTG
AGCGTCAGACCCCGTAGAAAAGATCAAAGGATCTTC
